>Addgene plasmid #16821 | XE41 Rat frizzled-1-CS2+ | addgene partial sequence | sequence record 23406 | 16821 with SP6
AAGTGGGAACTGCCACCCGCCACGCCGCTGCCTGCCCTAGCCCNCTTTGCGCCGAGGAGGGAGCCGAAAA
AGTATGGCTGAGGAGGCGGTGCCTAGCGAGTCCCGGGCCGCCGGCCGGCCGAGCTTGGAACTTTGTGCCG
TAGCACTCCCCGGCCGGCGGGAGGAGGTGGGGCACCAGGACACGGCTGGCCACCGCCGGCCCCGGGCTGA
CTCCCGGTGCTGGGCTAGAGGGCTACTGCTGCTTCTTTGGCTGCTGGAGGCTCCTCTGCTTTTGGGGGTC
CGAGCGCAGGCGGCGGGCCAGGTATCCGGGCCGGGCCAGCAAGCTCCGCCGCCGCCCCAGCCACAGCAGG
GCGGGCAGCAGTACAACGGCGAACGGGGCATCTCCATCCCGGACCACGGCTACTGTCAGCCCATCTCCAT
CCCGCTGTGCACGGACATCGCGTACAATCAGACCATCATGCCCAACCTGCTGGGCCACACGAATCAGGAG
GACGCCGGCCTGNAGGTGCACCAGTTCTACCCGTTGGTGAAGGTGCAGTGCTCAGCCGAGCTCAAGTTCT
TCCTGTGCTCCATGTACGCGCCTGTGTGCACGGTACTGGAGCAGGCGCTGCCTCCCTGCCGCTCCCTGTG
CGAGCGCGCGNGCNAGNGTTGNTAGGAACTCNTGAANAAGTTCGGNTCNCAGTTGGCCAGACNCGCTCAN
GTGCGAGAANTTCCCTGTGCANGGCGCATGAGANTTGTTCGTGGG
