[The description below was written by a language model from this plasmid's Addgene catalogue record.]
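Description:
XE41 Rat frizzled-1-CS2+ is a Xenopus expression plasmid that carries the rat frizzled-1 coding sequence (Fzd1, also recorded as FRD) in the pCS2+ backbone. The insert is about 2.0 kb from Rattus norvegicus, placed in a backbone of roughly 4.1 kb by restriction cloning. BamHI is given as the 5′ cloning site, and the record does not say whether that site survived or what the 3′ site was. The plasmid is maintained in E. coli as a high-copy vector under ampicillin selection. No feature table is provided, so individual elements and their positions are not documented here, and no epitope tag or reporter fusion is mentioned.

The record shows that the insert lies downstream of an SP6 promoter. SP6 is listed as the 5′ sequencing primer, and the depositor comments describe linearising the plasmid downstream of the insert (Not I or Asp 718) to make a template for SP6 run-off transcription. This produces synthetic sense mRNA of the kind usually microinjected into Xenopus embryos or oocytes. pCS2+ vectors in general also carry a CMV-derived promoter and an SV40 polyadenylation signal, which allow direct expression in vertebrate cells, although the record does not list these parts for this construct.

Frizzled-1 is a seven-pass transmembrane receptor for Wnt ligands. The associated publication concerns a frizzled homolog acting in a vertebrate Wnt signalling pathway, so the plasmid's likely use is ectopic expression of the rat receptor in Xenopus to test its role in Wnt signal transduction.
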