Addgene plasmid #16821: XE41 Rat frizzled-1-CS2+
Depositing lab: Randall Moon. Depositing organization: University of Washington. Publication: A frizzled homolog functions in a vertebrate Wnt signaling pathway. Yang-Snyder J, Miller JR, Brown JD, Lai CJ, Moon RT. Curr Biol. 1996 Oct 1. 6(10):1302-6. 10.1016/S0960-9822(02)70716-1 PubMed 8939578.
Backbone
  Vector backbone: pCS2+
  Backbone size w/o insert (bp): 4095
  Vector type: Xenopus Expression
Growth in bacteria
  Bacterial resistance: Ampicillin, 100 μg/mL
  Growth temperature: 37°C
  Growth strain: DH5alpha
  Copy number: High Copy
Gene/Insert
  Gene/Insert name: rat frizzled 1 (alt name: FRD)
  Species: R. norvegicus (rat)
  Insert size (bp): 2044
  Entrez Gene: Fzd1
  Cloning method: Restriction Enzyme; 5′ cloning site BamHI (unknown if destroyed)
  Sequencing primers: 5′ SP6
Terms and licenses: Academic/Nonprofit Terms; Industry Terms: Not Available to Industry
Depositor comments: Transcription: linearize with Not I or Asp 718 and transcribe with SP6. Plasmid History: Constructed by Julia Yang-Snyder on the date of 4/29/96. Original reference: Chan, S.D.H., et al. JBC 267:25202-25207, 1992. Published reference: Yang-Snyder, J.A. et al. Curr. Biol. 6:1302-1306, 1996.
How to cite: XE41 Rat frizzled-1-CS2+ was a gift from Randall Moon (Addgene plasmid # 16821 ; http://n2t.net/addgene:16821 ; RRID:Addgene_16821)
